Addgene plasmid #23671: pDONR223-PRKAA2
Depositing lab: William Hahn & David Root. Depositing organization: Dana-Farber Cancer Institute. Publication: COT drives resistance to RAF inhibition through MAP kinase pathway reactivation. Johannessen CM, Boehm JS, Kim SY, Thomas SR, Wardwell L, Johnson LA, Emery CM, Stransky N, Cogdill AP, Barretina J, Caponigro G, Hieronymus H, Murray RR, Salehi-Ashtiani K, Hill DE, Vidal M, Zhao JJ, Yang X, Alkan O, Kim S, Harris JL, Wilson CJ, Myer VE, Finan PM, Root DE, Roberts TM, Golub T, Flaherty KT, Dummer R, Weber BL, Sellers WR, Schlegel R, Wargo JA, Hahn WC, Garraway LA. Nature. 2010 Dec 16;468(7326):968-72. doi: 10.1038/nature09627 PubMed 21107320.
Backbone
  Vector backbone: pDONR223
  Backbone manufacturer: Invitrogen
  Backbone size w/o insert (bp): 5005
  Vector type: Gateway Donor vector
Growth in bacteria
  Bacterial resistance: Spectinomycin, 50 μg/mL
  Growth temperature: 37°C
  Growth strain: DH5alpha
  Copy number: High Copy
Gene/Insert
  Gene/Insert name: PRKAA2 (alt name: protein kinase, AMP-activated, alpha 2 catalytic subunit)
  Species: H. sapiens (human)
  Insert size (bp): 1659
  Entrez Gene: PRKAA2 (a.k.a. AMPK, AMPK2, AMPKa2, PRKAA)
  Cloning method: Gateway Cloning
  Sequencing primers: 5′ M13pUC-fwd; 3′ M13rev
Terms and licenses: Academic/Nonprofit Terms; Industry Terms: Not Available to Industry
Depositor comments: The ORF has no Stop codon. This design enables easy recombination into a destination vector to add an epitope tag of choice and Stop codon to the ORF. Do NOT use this plasmid directly for transfections. A set of 4 custom lentiviral vectors is available ( pLX301 (http://www.addgene.org/25895/) , pLX302 (http://www.addgene.org/25896/) , pLX303 (http://www.addgene.org/25897/) , pLX304 (http://www.addgene.org/25890/) ) to be used to express these ORFs in mammalian cells. These plasmids are not included in the kit and must be ordered separately.
How to cite: pDONR223-PRKAA2 was a gift from William Hahn & David Root (Addgene plasmid # 23671 ; http://n2t.net/addgene:23671 ; RRID:Addgene_23671)
