[The description below was written by a language model from this plasmid's Addgene catalogue record and pLannotate feature annotations shown in this document.]
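Description:
pDONR223-PRKAA2 is a Gateway entry clone built in the Invitrogen pDONR223 donor backbone. It carries the human PRKAA2 open reading frame, which encodes the alpha 2 catalytic subunit of AMP-activated protein kinase (AMPK), a cellular energy sensor that switches on energy-producing pathways and restrains biosynthesis and growth when ATP levels fall. The plasmid is propagated in E. coli at high copy from a ColE1/pUC-type origin. Selection is with spectinomycin, conferred by the aadA (SmR) aminoglycoside adenylyltransferase gene, which sits downstream of a fragment of a class 1 integron Pc promoter. The sequenced record is 4,446 nt, smaller than the sum of the listed empty backbone and insert sizes, as expected when the donor cassette is replaced by the ORF during Gateway cloning.

The roughly 1.66 kb ORF is flanked by two attL-type recombination sites (annotated attL3 and attL2), so it can be moved into any compatible destination vector by an LR Clonase reaction. The rrnB T1 and T2 terminators lie upstream of the cassette and insulate it from read-through transcription. A T7 promoter lies beyond the 3′ attL site, facing back toward the insert in the antisense direction. The short lacI, lacZα and GmR annotations are only backbone fragments.

The ORF has no stop codon, so a destination vector can supply a C-terminal epitope tag and the terminating codon. The feature table shows no mammalian promoter, and the depositor states that the plasmid should not be transfected directly. It is a source clone from a kinase ORF collection, and a set of companion lentiviral destination vectors (the pLX30x series) is recommended for expressing the ORF in mammalian cells. The associated publication concerns resistance to RAF inhibition.
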