Features (pLannotate 1.2.2; 12 found; start..end, strand, type, name):
      2..94      +  CDS            lacI (fragment): lac repressor; lacI; The lac repressor binds to the lac operator to inhibit transcription in E. coli. This inhibition can be relieved by adding lactose or isopropyl-β-D-thiogalactopyranoside (IPTG).
    149..176     -  terminator     rrnB T2 terminator: transcription terminator T2 from the E. coli rrnB gene
    308..351     +  terminator     rrnB T1 terminator: Escherichia coli rrnB; transcription terminator T1 from the E. coli rrnB gene
    398..434     -  CDS            lacZα (fragment): LacZα fragment of β-galactosidase; lacZ fragment
    451..546     +  protein_bind   attL3: mutant version of attL; recombination site for the Gateway® LR reaction LR Clonase™
    549..2204    +  CDS            PRKAA2: AAPK2_HUMAN - Also known as AMPK, AMPK2. Experimental evidence at protein level: Swiss-Prot protein existence level 1. Catalytic subunit of AMP-activated protein kinase (AMPK), an energy sensor protein kinase that plays a key role in regulating cellular energy metabolism. In response to reduction of intracellular ATP levels, AMPK activates energy-producing pathways and inhibits energy-consuming processes: inhibits protein, carbohydrate and lipid biosynthesis, as well as cell growth and proliferation. AMPK acts via direct phosphorylation of metabolic enzymes, and by longer-term effects via phos
   2207..2305    -  protein_bind   attL2: mutant version of attL; recombination site for the Gateway® LR reaction LR Clonase™
   2323..2341    -  promoter       T7 promoter: promoter for bacteriophage T7 RNA polymerase
   2531..2554    +  promoter       Pc promoter (fragment): intI1 (promoter lies within the coding sequence); class 1 integron promoter
   2730..2786    +  CDS            GmR (fragment): gentamycin acetyltransferase; aacC1; confers resistance to gentamycin
   2793..3584    +  CDS            SmR: aminoglycoside adenylyltransferase (Murphy, 1985); aadA; confers resistance to spectinomycin and streptomycin
   3677..4265    +  rep_origin     ori: high-copy-number ColE1/pMB1/pBR322/pUC origin of replication
>Addgene plasmid #23671 | pDONR223-PRKAA2 | addgene full sequence | sequence record 127245 | Addgene NGS results
AGCGCCCAATACGCAAACCGCCTCTCCCCGCGCGTTGGCCGATTCATTAATGCAGCTGGCACGACAGGTT
TCCCGACTGGAAAGCGGGCAGTGAGCGCAACGCAATTAATACGCGTACCGCTAGCCAGGAAGAGTTTGTA
GAAACGCAAAAAGGCCATCCGTCAGGATGGCCTTCTGCTTAGTTTGATGCCTGGCAGTTTATGGCGGGCG
TCCTGCCCGCCACCCTCCGGGCCGTTGCTTCACAACGTTCAAATCCGCTCCCGGCGGATTTGTCCTACTC
AGGAGAGCGTTCACCGACAAACAACAGATAAAACGAAAGGCCCAGTCTTCCGACTGAGCCTTTCGTTTTA
TTTGATGCCTGGCAGTTCCCTACTCTCGCGTTAACGCTAGCATGGATGTTTTCCCAGTCACGACGTTGTA
AAACGACGGCCAGTCTTAAGCTCGGGCCCCAAATAATGATTTTATTTTGACTGATAGTGACCTGTTCGTT
GCAACAAATTGATGAGCAATGCTTTTTTATAATGCCAACTTTGTACAAAAAAGTTGGCATGGCTGAGAAG
CAGAAGCACGACGGGCGGGTGAAGATCGGACACTACGTGCTGGGCGACACGCTGGGCGTCGGCACCTTCG
GCAAAGTGAAGATTGGAGAACATCAATTAACAGGCCATAAAGTGGCAGTTAAAATCTTAAATAGACAGAA
GATTCGCAGTTTAGATGTTGTTGGAAAAATAAAACGAGAAATTCAAAATCTAAAACTCTTTCGTCATCCT
CATATTATCAAACTATACCAGGTGATCAGCACTCCAACAGATTTTTTTATGGTAATGGAATATGTGTCTG
GAGGTGAATTATTTGACTACATCTGTAAGCATGGACGGGTTGAAGAGATGGAAGCCAGGCGGCTCTTTCA
GCAGATTCTGTCTGCTGTGGATTACTGTCATAGGCATATGGTTGTTCATCGAGACCTGAAACCAGAGAAT
GTCCTGTTGGATGCACACATGAATGCCAAGATAGCCGATTTCGGATTATCTAATATGATGTCAGATGGTG
AATTTCTGAGAACTAGTTGCGGATCTCCAAATTATGCAGCACCTGAAGTCATCTCAGGCAGATTGTATGC
AGGTCCTGAAGTTGATATCTGGAGCTGTGGTGTTATCTTGTATGCTCTTCTTTGTGGCACCCTCCCATTT
GATGATGAGCATGTACCTACGTTATTTAAGAAGATCCGAGGGGGTGTCTTTTATATCCCAGAATATCTCA
ATCGTTCTGTCGCCACTCTCCTGATGCATATGCTGCAGGTTGACCCACTGAAACGAGCAACTATCAAAGA
CATAAGAGAGCATGAATGGTTTAAACAAGATTTGCCCAGTTACTTATTTCCTGAAGACCCTTCCTATGAT
GCTAACGTCATTGATGATGAGGCTGTGAAAGAAGTGTGTGAAAAATTTGAATGTACAGAATCAGAAGTAA
TGAACAGTTTATATAGTGGTGACCCTCAAGACCAGCTTGCAGTGGCTTATCATCTTATCATTGACAATCG
GAGAATAATGAACCAAGCCAGTGAGTTCTACCTCGCCTCTAGTCCTCCATCTGGTTCTTTTATGGATGAT
AGTGCCATGCATATTCCCCCAGGCCTGAAACCTCATCCAGAAAGGATGCCACCTCTTATAGCAGACAGCC
CCAAAGCAAGATGTCCATTGGATGCACTGAATACGACTAAGCCCAAATCTTTAGCTGTGAAAAAAGCCAA
GTGGCATCTTGGAATCCGAAGTCAGAGCAAACCGTATGACATTATGGCTGAAGTTTACCGAGCTATGAAG
CAGCTGGATTTTGAATGGAAGGTAGTGAATGCATACCATCTTCGTGTAAGAAGAAAAAATCCAGTGACTG
GCAATTACGTGAAAATGAGCTTACAACTTTACCTGGTTGATAACAGGAGCTATCTTTTGGACTTTAAAAG
CATTGATGATGAAGTAGTGGAGCAGAGATCTGGTTCCTCAACACCTCAGCGTTCCTGTTCTGCTGCTGGC
TTACACAGACCAAGATCAAGTTTTGATTCCACAACTGCAGAGAGCCATTCACTTTCTGGCTCTCTCACTG
GCTCTTTGACCGGAAGCACATTGTCTTCAGTTTCACCTCGCCTGGGCAGTCACACCATGGATTTTTTTGA
AATGTGTGCCAGTCTGATTACTACTTTAGCCCGTTGCCCAACTTTCTTGTACAAAGTTGGCATTATAAGA
AAGCATTGCTTATCAATTTGTTGCAACGAACAGGTCACTATCAGTCAAAATAAAATCATTATTTGCCATC
CAGCTGATATCCCCTATAGTGAGTCGTATTACATGGTCATAGCTGTTTCCTGGCAGCTCTGGCCCGTGTC
TCAAAATCTCTGATGTTACATTGCACAAGATAAAAATATATCATCATGCCTCCTCTAGACCAGCCAGGAC
AGAAATGCCTCGACTTCGCTGCTACCCAAGGTTGCCGGGTGACGCACACCGTGGAAACGGATGAAGGCAC
GAACCCAGTGGACATAAGCCTGTTCGGTTCGTAAGCTGTAATGCAAGTAGCGTATGCGCTCACGCAACTG
GTCCAGAACCTTGACCGAACGCAGCGGTGGTAACGGCGCAGTGGCGGTTTTCATGGCTTGTTATGACTGT
TTTTTTGGGGTACAGTCTATGCCTCGGGCATCCAAGCAGCAAGCGCGTTACGCCGTGGGTCGATGTTTGA
TGTTATGGAGCAGCAACGATGTTACGCAGCAGGGCAGTCGCCCTAAAACAAAGTTAAACATTATGAGGGA
AGCGGTGATCGCCGAAGTATCGACTCAACTATCAGAGGTAGTTGGCGTCATCGAGCGCCATCTCGAACCG
ACGTTGCTGGCCGTACATTTGTACGGCTCCGCAGTGGATGGCGGCCTGAAGCCACACAGTGATATTGATT
TGCTGGTTACGGTGACCGTAAGGCTTGATGAAACAACGCGGCGAGCTTTGATCAACGACCTTTTGGAAAC
TTCGGCTTCCCCTGGAGAGAGCGAGATTCTCCGCGCTGTAGAAGTCACCATTGTTGTGCACGACGACATC
ATTCCGTGGCGTTATCCAGCTAAGCGCGAACTGCAATTTGGAGAATGGCAGCGCAATGACATTCTTGCAG
GTATCTTCGAGCCAGCCACGATCGACATTGATCTGGCTATCTTGCTGACAAAAGCAAGAGAACATAGCGT
TGCCTTGGTAGGTCCAGCGGCGGAGGAACTCTTTGATCCGGTTCCTGAACAGGATCTATTTGAGGCGCTA
AATGAAACCTTAACGCTATGGAACTCGCCGCCCGACTGGGCTGGCGATGAGCGAAATGTAGTGCTTACGT
TGTCCCGCATTTGGTACAGCGCAGTAACCGGCAAAATCGCGCCGAAGGATGTCGCTGCCGACTGGGCAAT
GGAGCGCCTGCCGGCCCAGTATCAGCCCGTCATACTTGAAGCTAGACAGGCTTATCTTGGACAAGAAGAA
GATCGCTTGGCCTCGCGCGCAGATCAGTTGGAAGAATTTGTCCACTACGTGAAAGGCGAGATCACCAAGG
TAGTCGGCAAATAACCCTCGAGCCACCCATGACCAAAATCCCTTAACGTGAGTTACGCGTCGTTCCACTG
AGCGTCAGACCCCGTAGAAAAGATCAAAGGATCTTCTTGAGATCCTTTTTTTCTGCGCGTAATCTGCTGC
TTGCAAACAAAAAAACCACCGCTACCAGCGGTGGTTTGTTTGCCGGATCAAGAGCTACCAACTCTTTTTC
CGAAGGTAACTGGCTTCAGCAGAGCGCAGATACCAAATACTGTTCTTCTAGTGTAGCCGTAGTTAGGCCA
CCACTTCAAGAACTCTGTAGCACCGCCTACATACCTCGCTCTGCTAATCCTGTTACCAGTGGCTGCTGCC
AGTGGCGATAAGTCGTGTCTTACCGGGTTGGACTCAAGACGATAGTTACCGGATAAGGCGCAGCGGTCGG
GCTGAACGGGGGGTTCGTGCACACAGCCCAGCTTGGAGCGAACGACCTACACCGAACTGAGATACCTACA
GCGTGAGCTATGAGAAAGCGCCACGCTTCCCGAAGGGAGAAAGGCGGACAGGTATCCGGTAAGCGGCAGG
GTCGGAACAGGAGAGCGCACGAGGGAGCTTCCAGGGGGAAACGCCTGGTATCTTTATAGTCCTGTCGGGT
TTCGCCACCTCTGACTTGAGCGTCGATTTTTGTGATGCTCGTCAGGGGGGCGGAGCCTATGGAAAAACGC
CAGCAACGCGGCCTTTTTACGGTTCCTGGCCTTTTGCTGGCCTTTTGCTCACATGTTCTTTCCTGCGTTA
TCCCCTGATTCTGTGGATAACCGTATTACCGCCTTTGAGTGAGCTGATACCGCTCGCCGCAGCCGAACGA
CCGAGCGCAGCGAGTCAGTGAGCGAGGAAGCGGAAG
