>Addgene plasmid #23671 | pDONR223-PRKAA2 | addgene partial sequence | sequence record 29538 | 23671 with M13pUC-fwd
TAATGATTTTATTTTGACTGATAGTGACCTGTTCGTTGCAACAAATTGATGAGCAATGCTTTTTTATAAT
GCCAACTTTGTACAAAAAAGTTGGCATGGCTGAGAAGCAGAAGCACGACGGGCGGGTGAAGATCGGACAC
TACGTGCTGGGCGACACGCTGGGCGTCGGCACCTTCGGCAAAGTGAAGATTGGAGAACATCAATTAACAG
GCCATAAAGTGGCAGTTAAAATCTTAAATAGACAGAAGATTCGCAGTTTAGATGTTGTTGGAAAAATAAA
ACGAGAAATTCAAAATCTAAAACTCTTTCGTCATCCTCATATTATCAAACTATACCAGGTGATCAGCACT
CCAACAGATTTTTTTATGGTAATGGAATATGTGTCTGGAGGTGAATTATTTGACTACATCTGTAAGCATG
GACGGGTTGAAGAGATGGAAGCCAGGCGGCTCTTTCAGCAGATTCTGTCTGCTGTGGATTACTGTCATAG
GCATATGGTTGTTCATCGAGACCTGAAACCAGAGAATGTCCTGTTGGATGCACACATGAATGCCAAGATA
GCCGATTTCGGATTATCTAATATGATGTCAGATGGTGAATTTCTGAGAACTAGTTGCGGATCTCCAAATT
ATGCAGCACCTGAAGTCATCTCAGGCAGAT
